Addgene plasmid #180311: pnEA-vH_His-TEV-SEPT2 NCmut-msfGFP
Purpose: bacterial expression of human SEPT2 NCmut fused to monomeric superfolder GFP
Depositing lab: Manos Mavrakis. Publication: Human septins organize as octamer-based filaments and mediate actin-membrane anchoring in cells. Martins CS, Taveneau C, Castro-Linares G, Baibakov M, Buzhinsky N, Eroles M, Milanovic V, Omi S, Pedelacq JD, Iv F, Bouillard L, Llewellyn A, Gomes M, Belhabib M, Kuzmic M, Verdier-Pinard P, Lee S, Badache A, Kumar S, Chandre C, Brasselet S, Rico F, Rossier O, Koenderink GH, Wenger J, Cabantous S, Mavrakis M. J Cell Biol. 2023 Mar 6;222(3):e202203016. doi: 10.1083/jcb.202203016. Epub 2022 Dec 23. PubMed 36562751.
Backbone
  Vector backbone: pnEA-vH
  Vector type: Bacterial Expression
Growth in bacteria
  Bacterial resistance: Ampicillin, 100 μg/mL
  Growth temperature: 37°C
  Growth strain: DH5alpha
  Growth instructions: For protein expression, grow at 17degC.
  Copy number: High Copy
Gene/Insert
  Gene/Insert name: SEPTIN2 (alt name: SEPT2)
  Species: H. sapiens (human)
  Mutation: SEPT2 F20D, V27D
  Entrez Gene: SEPTIN2 (a.k.a. DIFF6, NEDD-5, NEDD5, Pnutl3, SEPT2, hNedd5)
  Tag / fusion protein: His6-TEV (N terminal on insert); msfGFP (C terminal on insert)
  Cloning method: Gibson Cloning
Terms and licenses: Academic/Nonprofit Terms; Industry Terms: Not Available to Industry
Depositor comments: Please visit https://doi.org/10.1101/2022.02.23.481653 for bioRxiv preprint.
How to cite: pnEA-vH_His-TEV-SEPT2 NCmut-msfGFP was a gift from Manos Mavrakis (Addgene plasmid # 180311 ; http://n2t.net/addgene:180311 ; RRID:Addgene_180311)
