[The description below was written by a language model from this plasmid's Addgene catalogue record and pLannotate feature annotations shown in this document.]
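Description:
pnEA-vH_His-TEV-SEPT2 NCmut-msfGFP is a 7.5 kb bacterial expression plasmid built on the pnEA-vH backbone, a pET-like, pBR322-derived vector. It replicates in E. coli from a ColE1/pMB1-type origin and is selected with ampicillin through the bla gene. The record lists it as high copy, although the feature table also detects the rop gene and the bom region, which are typical of pBR322-lineage plasmids. Several interrupted fragments of the tetracycline resistance gene and its promoter are annotated as well. These look like backbone remnants rather than a functional marker.

The expression cassette is a standard T7 system: a T7 promoter followed by a lac operator, the phage T7 gene 10 ribosome binding site, the open reading frame, and a T7 terminator. A plasmid-borne lacI gene supplies repressor so that transcription stays off until IPTG induction in a host that provides T7 RNA polymerase. The encoded protein is human SEPTIN2 (SEPT2) with an N-terminal His6 tag and a TEV protease cleavage site, allowing affinity purification and tag removal. It is fused at its C terminus to monomeric superfolder GFP, which the automated annotation labels as the closely related moxGFP. The short capTEV and SET1 hits probably reflect the His/TEV region and vector-derived sequence near the terminator, not complete additional tags.

The septin carries the F20D and V27D substitutions that define the "NCmut" variant. The record does not spell out their effect, but the name suggests that they target the septin NC interface. The construct is intended for producing fluorescent mutant SEPT2 recombinantly in bacteria, in the context of work on how human septins assemble into octamer-based filaments.
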