Features (pLannotate 1.2.2; 21 found; start..end, strand, type, name):
    104..208     +  promoter       AmpR promoter: bla
    209..1069    +  CDS            AmpR: β-lactamase; bla; confers resistance to ampicillin, carbenicillin, and related antibiotics
   1240..1828    +  rep_origin     ori: high-copy-number ColE1/pMB1/pBR322/pUC origin of replication
   2014..2153    -  misc_feature   bom: basis of mobility region from pBR322
   2255..2446    -  CDS            rop: Rop protein, which maintains plasmids at low copy number; rop
   2463..2843    +  CDS            YPB1_ECOLX: Protein predicted: Swiss-Prot protein existence level 4. From Escherichia coli.
   3085..3709    -  CDS            TcR (fragment): tetracycline efflux protein; tet; confers resistance to tetracycline
   3724..3745    -  protein_bind   CAP binding site: CAP binding activates transcription in the presence of cAMP. E. coli catabolite activator protein
   3758..4839    -  CDS            lacI: lac repressor; lacI; The lac repressor binds to the lac operator to inhibit transcription in E. coli. This inhibition can be relieved by adding lactose or isopropyl-β-D-thiogalactopyranoside (IPTG).
   4840..4917    -  promoter       lacI promoter: lacI
   4925..5204    -  CDS            TcR (fragment): tetracycline efflux protein; tet; confers resistance to tetracycline
   5226..5244    +  promoter       T7 promoter: promoter for bacteriophage T7 RNA polymerase
   5245..5269    +  protein_bind   lac operator: The lac repressor binds to the lac operator to inhibit transcription in E. coli. This inhibition can be relieved by adding lactose or isopropyl-β-D-thiogalactopyranoside (IPTG). lac repressor encoded by lacI
   5284..5306    +  RBS            RBS: efficient ribosome binding site from bacteriophage T7 gene 10 (Olins and Rangwala, 1989)
   5325..5341    +  CDS            capTEV™ (fragment): composite tag for in vivo biotinylation, TEV protease cleavage, and 6xHis tagging
   5388..6470    +  CDS            SEPTIN2: SEPT2_HUMAN - Also known as DIFF6, KIAA0158, NEDD5, SEPT2. Experimental evidence at protein level: Swiss-Prot protein existence level 1. Filament-forming cytoskeletal GTPase. Forms a filamentous structure with SEPTIN12, SEPTIN6, SEPTIN2 and probably SEPTIN4 at the sperm annulus which is required for the structural integrity and motility of the sperm tail during postmeiotic differentiation (PubMed:25588830). Required for normal organization of the actin cytoskeleton. Plays a role in the biogenesis of polarized columnar- shaped epithelium by maintaining polyglutamylated microtubules, thus facili
   6471..7184    +  CDS            moxGFP: moxGFP is a basic (constitutively fluorescent) green fluorescent protein published in 2015, derived from Aequorea victoria. It is reported to be a rapidly-maturing monomer.
   7225..7274    +  CDS            SET1 (fragment): solubility-enhancement tag derived from T7 phage gene 10B
   7282..7329    +  terminator     T7 terminator: transcription terminator for bacteriophage T7 RNA polymerase
   7352..7456    -  CDS            TcR (fragment): tetracycline efflux protein; tet; confers resistance to tetracycline
   7504..7532    -  promoter       tet promoter: E. coli promoter for tetracycline efflux protein gene
>Addgene plasmid #180311 | pnEA-vH_His-TEV-SEPT2 NCmut-msfGFP | addgene full sequence | sequence record 357909 | Addgene NGS Result
TTCTTGAAGACGAAAGGGCCTCGTGATACGCCTATTTTTATAGGTTAATGTCATGATAATAATGGTTTCT
TAGACGTCAGGTGGCACTTTTCGGGGAAATGTGCGCGGAACCCCTATTTGTTTATTTTTCTAAATACATT
CAAATATGTATCCGCTCATGAGACAATAACCCTGATAAATGCTTCAATAATATTGAAAAAGGAAGAGTAT
GAGTATTCAACATTTCCGTGTCGCCCTTATTCCCTTTTTTGCGGCATTTTGCCTTCCTGTTTTTGCTCAC
CCAGAAACGCTGGTGAAAGTAAAAGATGCTGAAGATCAGTTGGGTGCACGAGTGGGTTACATCGAACTGG
ATCTCAACAGCGGTAAGATCCTTGAGAGTTTTCGCCCCGAAGAACGTTTTCCAATGATGAGCACTTTTAA
AGTTCTGCTATGTGGCGCGGTATTATCCCGTGTTGACGCCGGGCAAGAGCAACTCGGTCGCCGCATACAC
TATTCTCAGAATGACTTGGTTGAGTACTCACCAGTCACAGAAAAGCATCTTACGGATGGCATGACAGTAA
GAGAATTATGCAGTGCTGCCATAACCATGAGTGATAACACTGCGGCCAACTTACTTCTGACAACGATCGG
AGGACCGAAGGAGCTAACCGCTTTTTTGCACAACATGGGGGATCATGTAACTCGCCTTGATCGTTGGGAA
CCGGAGCTGAATGAAGCCATACCAAACGACGAGCGTGACACCACGATGCCTGCAGCAATGGCAACAACGT
TGCGCAAACTATTAACTGGCGAACTACTTACTCTAGCTTCCCGGCAACAATTAATAGACTGGATGGAGGC
GGATAAAGTTGCAGGACCACTTCTGCGCTCGGCCCTTCCGGCTGGCTGGTTTATTGCTGATAAATCTGGA
GCCGGTGAGCGTGGGTCTCGCGGTATCATTGCAGCACTGGGGCCAGATGGTAAGCCCTCCCGTATCGTAG
TTATCTACACGACGGGGAGTCAGGCAACTATGGATGAACGAAATAGACAGATCGCTGAGATAGGTGCCTC
ACTGATTAAGCATTGGTAACTGTCAGACCAAGTTTACTCATATATACTTTAGATTGATTTAAAACTTCAT
TTTTAATTTAAAAGGATCTAGGTGAAGATCCTTTTTGATAATCTCATGACCAAAATCCCTTAACGTGAGT
TTTCGTTCCACTGAGCGTCAGACCCCGTAGAAAAGATCAAAGGATCTTCTTGAGATCCTTTTTTTCTGCG
CGTAATCTGCTGCTTGCAAACAAAAAAACCACCGCTACCAGCGGTGGTTTGTTTGCCGGATCAAGAGCTA
CCAACTCTTTTTCCGAAGGTAACTGGCTTCAGCAGAGCGCAGATACCAAATACTGTCCTTCTAGTGTAGC
CGTAGTTAGGCCACCACTTCAAGAACTCTGTAGCACCGCCTACATACCTCGCTCTGCTAATCCTGTTACC
AGTGGCTGCTGCCAGTGGCGATAAGTCGTGTCTTACCGGGTTGGACTCAAGACGATAGTTACCGGATAAG
GCGCAGCGGTCGGGCTGAACGGGGGGTTCGTGCACACAGCCCAGCTTGGAGCGAACGACCTACACCGAAC
TGAGATACCTACAGCGTGAGCTATGAGAAAGCGCCACGCTTCCCGAAGGGAGAAAGGCGGACAGGTATCC
GGTAAGCGGCAGGGTCGGAACAGGAGAGCGCACGAGGGAGCTTCCAGGGGGAAACGCCTGGTATCTTTAT
AGTCCTGTCGGGTTTCGCCACCTCTGACTTGAGCGTCGATTTTTGTGATGCTCGTCAGGGGGGCGGAGCC
TATGGAAAAACGCCAGCAACGCGGCCTTTTTACGGTTCCTGGCCTTTTGCTGGCCTTTTGCTCACATGTT
CTTTCCTGCGTTATCCCCTGATTCTGTGGATAACCGTATTACCGCCTTTGAGTGAGCTGATACCGCTCGC
CGCAGCCGAACGACCGAGCGCAGCGAGTCAGTGAGCGAGGAAGCGGAAGAGCGCCTGATGCGGTATTTTC
TCCTTACGCATCTGTGCGGTATTTCACACCGCAATGGTGCACTCTCAGTACAATCTGCTCTGATGCCGCA
TAGTTAAGCCAGTATACACTCCGCTATCGCTACGTGACTGGGTCATGGCTGCGCCCCGACACCCGCCAAC
ACCCGCTGACGCGCCCTGACGGGCTTGTCTGCTCCCGGCATCCGCTTACAGACAAGCTGTGACCGTCTCC
GGGAGCTGCATGTGTCAGAGGTTTTCACCGTCATCACCGAAACGCGCGAGGCAGCTGCGGTAAAGCTCAT
CAGCGTGGTCGTGAAGCGATTCACAGATGTCTGCCTGTTCATCCGCGTCCAGCTCGTTGAGTTTCTCCAG
AAGCGTTAATGTCTGGCTTCTGATAAAGCGGGCCATGTTAAGGGCGGTTTTTTCCTGTTTGGTCACTGAT
GCCTCCGTGTAAGGGGGATTTCTGTTCATGGGGGTAATGATACCGATGAAACGAGAGAGGATGCTCACGA
TACGGGTTACTGATGATGAACATGCCCGGTTACTGGAACGTTGTGAGGGTAAACAACTGGCGGTATGGAT
GCGGCGGGACCAGAGAAAAATCACTCAGGGTCAATGCCAGCGCTTCGTTAATACAGATGTAGGTGTTCCA
CAGGGTAGCCAGCAGCATCCTGCGATGCAGATCCGGAACATAATGGTGCAGGGCGCTGACTTCCGCGTTT
CCAGACTTTACGAAACACGGAAACCGAAGACCATTCATGTTGTTGCTCAGGTCGCAGACGTTTTGCAGCA
GCAGTCGCTTCACGTTCGCTCGCGTATCGGTGATTCATTCTGCTAACCAGTAAGGCAACCCCGCCAGCCT
AGCCGGGTCCTCAACGACAGGAGCACGATCATGCGCACCCGTGGCCAGGACCCAACGCTGCCCGAGATGC
GCCGCGTGCGGCTGCTGGAGATGGCGGACGCGATGGATATGTTCTGCCAAGGGTTGGTTTGCGCATTCAC
AGTTCTCCGCAAGAATTGATTGGCTCCAATTCTTGGAGTGGTGAATCCGTTAGCGAGGTGCCGCCGGCTT
CCATTCAGGTCGAGGTGGCCCGGCTCCATGCACCGCGACGCAACGCGGGGAGGCAGACAAGGTATAGGGC
GGCGCCTACAATCCATGCCAACCCGTTCCATGTGCTCGCCGAGGCGGCATAAATCGCCGTGACGATCAGC
GGTCCAATGATCGAAGTTAGGCTGGTAAGAGCCGCGAGCGATCCTTGAAGCTGTCCCTGATGGTCGTCAT
CTACCTGCCTGGACAGCATGGCCTGCAACGCGGGCATCCCGATGCCGCCGGAAGCGAGAAGAATCATAAT
GGGGAAGGCCATCCAGCCTCGCGTCGCGAACGCCAGCAAGACGTAGCCCAGCGCGTCGGCCGCCATGCCG
GCGATAATGGCCTGCTTCTCGCCGAAACGTTTGGTGGCGGGACCAGTGACGAAGGCTTGAGCGAGGGCGT
GCAAGATTCCGAATACCGCAAGCGACAGGCCGATCATCGTCGCGCTCCAGCGAAAGCGGTCCTCGCCGAA
AATGACCCAGAGCGCTGCCGGCACCTGTCCTACGAGTTGCATGATAAAGAAGACAGTCATAAGTGCGGCG
ACGATAGTCATGCCCCGCGCCCACCGGAAGGAGCTGACTGGGTTGAAGGCTCTCAAGGGCATCGGTCGAG
ATCCCGGTGCCTAATGAGTGAGCTAACTTACATTAATTGCGTTGCGCTCACTGCCCGCTTTCCAGTCGGG
AAACTGTCGTGCCAGCTGCATTAATGAATCGGCCAACGCGCGGGGAGAGGCGGTTTGCGTATTGGGCGCC
AGGGTGGTTTTTCTTTTCACCAGTGAGACGGGCAACAGCTGATTGCCCTTCACCGCCTGGCCCTGAGAGA
GTTGCAGCAAGCGGTCCACGCTGGTTTGCCCCAGCAGGCGAAAATCCTGTTTGATGGTGGTTAACGGCGG
GATATAACATGAGCTGTCTTCGGTATCGTCGTATCCCACTACCGAGATATCCGCACCAACGCGCAGCCCG
GACTCGGTAATGGCGCGCATTGCGCCCAGCGCCATCTGATCGTTGGCAACCAGCATCGCAGTGGGAACGA
TGCCCTCATTCAGCATTTGCATGGTTTGTTGAAAACCGGACATGGCACTCCAGTCGCCTTCCCGTTCCGC
TATCGGCTGAATTTGATTGCGAGTGAGATATTTATGCCAGCCAGCCAGACGCAGACGCGCCGAGACAGAA
CTTAATGGGCCCGCTAACAGCGCGATTTGCTGGTGACCCAATGCGACCAGATGCTCCACGCCCAGTCGCG
TACCGTCTTCATGGGAGAAAATAATACTGTTGATGGGTGTCTGGTCAGAGACATCAAGAAATAACGCCGG
AACATTAGTGCAGGCAGCTTCCACAGCAATGGCATCCTGGTCATCCAGCGGATAGTTAATGATCAGCCCA
CTGACGCGTTGCGCGAGAAGATTGTGCACCGCCGCTTTACAGGCTTCGACGCCGCTTCGTTCTACCATCG
ACACCACCACGCTGGCACCCAGTTGATCGGCGCGAGATTTAATCGCCGCGACAATTTGCGACGGCGCGTG
CAGGGCCAGACTGGAGGTGGCAACGCCAATCAGCAACGACTGTTTGCCCGCCAGTTGTTGTGCCACGCGG
TTGGGAATGTAATTCAGCTCCGCCATCGCCGCTTCCACTTTTTCCCGCGTTTTCGCAGAAACGTGGCTGG
CCTGGTTCACCACGCGGGAAACGGTCTGATAAGAGACACCGGCATACTCTGCGACATCGTATAACGTTAC
TGGTTTCACATTCACCACCCTGAATTGACTCTCTTCCGGGCGCTATCATGCCATACCGCGAAAGGTTTTG
CGCCATTCGATGGTGTCCGGGATCTCGACGCTCTCCCTTATGCGACTCCTGCATTAGGAAGCAGCCCAGT
AGTAGGTTGAGGCCGTTGAGCACCGCCGCCGCAAGGAATGGTGCATGCAAGGAGATGGCGCCCAACAGTC
CCCCGGCCACGGGGCCTGCCACCATACCCACGCCGAAACAAGCGCTCATGAGCCCGAAGTGGCGAGCCCG
ATCTTCCCCATCGGTGATGTCGGCGATATAGGCGCCAGCAACCGCACCTGTGGCGCCGGTGATGCCGGCC
ACGATGCGTCCGGCGTAGAGGATCGAGATCTCGATCCCGCGAAATTAATACGACTCACTATAGGGGAATT
GTGAGCGGATAACAATTCCCCACTAGTAATAATTTTGTTTAACTTTAAGAAGGAGATATACCATGGGCAG
CAGCCATCATCATCATCATCACAGCAGCGGTACCGGCAGCGGCGAAAACCTTTACTTCCAGGGCCATATG
TCTAAGCAACAACCAACTCAGTTTATAAATCCAGAAACTCCTGGCTATGTTGGAGATGCAAATCTTCCCA
ATCAAGATCACCGAAAATCAGTGAAGAAGGGGTTCGAGTTCACTCTGATGGTGGTTGGTGAATCTGGTCT
AGGAAAATCAACTCTCATAAACAGCTTATTCCTGACTGATCTCTACCCAGAAAGAGTGATTCCTGGAGCT
GCAGAGAAAATTGAAAGAACTGTCCAGATAGAGGCTTCGACTGTTGAGATTGAAGAGCGGGGTGTGAAGC
TGCGGCTTACAGTAGTGGACACTCCCGGCTACGGGGATGCCATCAACTGCAGGGATTGTTTCAAGACAAT
TATCTCCTACATTGATGAGCAGTTTGAACGCTACCTACATGATGAGAGTGGACTGAACAGGCGTCACATC
ATTGATAACAGGGTACATTGTTGCTTCTACTTCATTTCACCTTTTGGACATGGACTGAAGCCCTTAGATG
TTGCATTTATGAAAGCGATACACAATAAGGTGAATATTGTGCCTGTCATTGCGAAAGCTGACACTCTCAC
TCTGAAGGAGCGTGAGCGGCTTAAGAAAAGGATTTTGGATGAAATTGAAGAGCATAACATTAAAATCTAT
CACTTACCTGATGCAGAGTCAGATGAAGATGAAGACTTTAAGGAGCAGACTAGACTCCTCAAGGCCAGTA
TCCCATTCTCTGTGGTTGGCTCCAACCAGTTGATTGAAGCCAAAGGCAAGAAGGTTAGAGGCCGTCTCTA
CCCATGGGGTGTTGTAGAGGTGGAGAACCCAGAACACAATGACTTTCTGAAGCTGAGAACGATGCTCATC
ACCCACATGCAGGACCTACAGGAAGTGACCCAAGACCTTCACTATGAAAACTTCCGTTCTGAGAGGCTGA
AGAGAGGCGGCAGGAAAGTAGAGAATGAGGACATGAATAAAGACCAGATCTTGCTTGAAAAGGAGGCTGA
GCTCCGCCGCATGCAAGAGATGATTGCAAGAATGCAAGCGCAGATGCAGATGCAGATGCAGGGTGGTGAC
GGCGACGGCGGGGCTCTCGGCCACCATGTGGTGTCCAAGGGCGAGGAGCTGTTCACCGGCGTGGTGCCCA
TCCTGGTGGAGCTGGATGGCGACGTGAACGGCCACAAGTTCAGCGTGCGCGGCGAGGGCGAGGGCGACGC
CACCAACGGCAAGCTGACCCTGAAGTTCATCTGCACCACCGGCAAGCTGCCCGTGCCCTGGCCCACCCTG
GTGACCACCCTGACCTACGGCGTGCAGTGCTTCAGCCGCTACCCCGATCACATGAAGCAGCACGATTTCT
TCAAGAGCGCCATGCCCGAGGGCTACGTGCAGGAGCGCACCATCAGCTTCAAGGATGACGGCACCTACAA
GACCCGCGCCGAGGTGAAGTTCGAGGGCGATACCCTGGTGAACCGCATCGAGCTGAAGGGCATCGATTTC
AAGGAGGATGGCAACATCCTGGGCCACAAGCTGGAGTACAACTTCAACAGCCACAACGTGTACATCACCG
CCGATAAGCAGAAGAACGGCATCAAGGCCAACTTCAAGATCCGCCACAATGTGGAGGATGGCTCCGTGCA
GCTGGCCGATCACTACCAGCAGAACACCCCCATCGGCGACGGCCCAGTGCTGCTGCCCGATAACCACTAC
CTGAGCACCCAGAGCAAGCTGTCCAAGGACCCCAACGAGAAGCGCGATCACATGGTGCTGCTGGAGTTCG
TGACCGCCGCCGGCATCACCCTGGGCATGGATGAGCTGTACAAGTAAGGATCCTAATAGTCTAGAGCTAG
CCCTAGGAGATCCGGCTGCTAACAAAGCCCGAAAGGAAGCTGAGTTGGCTGCTGCCACCGCTGAGCAATA
ACTAGCATAACCCCTTGGGGCCTCTAAACGGGTCTTGAGGGGTTTTTTGCTGAAAGGAGGAACTATATCC
GGATATCCCGCAAGAGGCCCGGCAGTACCGGCATAACCAAGCCTATGCCTACAGCATCCAGGGTGACGGT
GCCGAGGATGACGATGAGCGCATTGTTAGATTTCATACACGGTGCCTGACTGCGTTAGCAATTTAACTGT
GATAAACTACCGCATTAAAGCTTATCGATGATAAGCTGTCAAACATGAGAA
